Addgene plasmid #155179: pTrc99a-NoSS-TolC
Purpose: Expresses signal sequence-less TolC as inclusion bodies
Depositing lab: Joanna Slusky. Depositing organization: University of Kansas. Publication: Colicin E1 opens its hinge to plug TolC. Budiardjo SJ, Stevens JJ, Calkins AL, Ikujuni AP, Wimalasena VK, Firlar E, Case DA, Biteen JS, Kaelber JT, Slusky JSG. Elife. 2022 Feb 24;11. pii: 73297. doi: 10.7554/eLife.73297. PubMed 35199644.
Backbone
  Vector backbone: pTrc99a
  Backbone size w/o insert (bp): 4176
  Total vector size (bp): 5592
  Vector type: Bacterial Expression
Growth in bacteria
  Bacterial resistance: Ampicillin, 100 μg/mL
  Growth temperature: 37°C
  Growth strain: DH5alpha
  Copy number: Unknown
Gene/Insert
  Gene/Insert name: TolC
  Insert size (bp): 1416
  Mutation: deleted residues 1-20, residue 21 mutated to Met (start codon)
  GenBank ID: NP_417507.2
  Entrez Gene: tolC (a.k.a. b3035, ECK3026, colE1-i, mtcB, mukA, refI, toc, weeA)
  Promoter: trc
  Cloning method: Gibson Cloning
  Sequencing primers: 5′ CGGATAACAATTTCACACAG; 3′ GATTTAATCTGTATCAGG
Resource information
  A portion of this plasmid was derived from a plasmid made by: Rajeev Misra - Arizona State University
Terms and licenses: Academic/Nonprofit Terms; Industry Terms: Not Available to Industry
Depositor comments: Please visit https://doi.org/10.1101/692251 for bioRxiv preprint.
How to cite: pTrc99a-NoSS-TolC was a gift from Joanna Slusky (Addgene plasmid # 155179 ; http://n2t.net/addgene:155179 ; RRID:Addgene_155179)
