[The description below was written by a language model from this plasmid's Addgene catalogue record and pLannotate feature annotations shown in this document.]
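Description:
pTrc99a-NoSS-TolC is a bacterial expression plasmid built on the pTrc99a backbone for producing the Escherichia coli outer membrane channel TolC without its signal sequence. It replicates through a ColE1/pMB1-type origin and also carries the pBR322 bom region and only a fragment of rop. It is selected with ampicillin via the bla β-lactamase gene under its own promoter. The catalogue lists the total size as 5,592 bp, whereas the sequenced record behind the feature table is 5,648 nt. The annotated tolC coding region (about 1.48 kb) is likewise slightly longer than the stated 1,416 bp insert. The record does not explain these small differences.

The insert, introduced by Gibson cloning, is tolC with residues 1–20 deleted and residue 21 changed to methionine to serve as the start codon. It sits downstream of the trc promoter, a strong trp/lacUV5 hybrid, and a lac operator. The plasmid also carries lacI driven by the lacIq promoter, so it supplies abundant lac repressor itself. This keeps expression off until it is induced with IPTG. Transcription ends at the rrnB T1 and T2 terminators, which follow a 5S rRNA segment that is part of the backbone. Short tet promoter and yciV fragments are also annotated and appear to be backbone remnants. No affinity tag is annotated or listed.

Without its signal peptide, TolC cannot be exported across the inner membrane for outer membrane insertion, and it accumulates in the cytoplasm as inclusion bodies, which is the stated purpose of the construct. TolC is the outer membrane component of efflux systems such as AcrAB-TolC and takes part in colicin E1 import. The associated work concerns colicin E1 binding to and plugging TolC.
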