Features (pLannotate 1.2.2; 15 found; start..end, strand, type, name):
      1..30      +  promoter       trc promoter: strong E. coli promoter; hybrid between the trp and lac UV5 promoters
     38..54      +  protein_bind   lac operator: The lac repressor binds to the lac operator to inhibit transcription in E. coli. This inhibition can be relieved by adding lactose or isopropyl-β-D-thiogalactopyranoside (IPTG). lac repressor encoded by lacI
     75..1553    +  CDS            tolC: TOLC_ECOLI - Also known as colE1-i, mtcB, mukA, refI, toc, weeA. Experimental evidence at protein level: Swiss-Prot protein existence level 1. Outer membrane channel, which is required for the function of several efflux systems such as AcrAB-TolC, AcrEF-TolC, EmrAB-TolC and MacAB-TolC. These systems are involved in export of antibiotics and other toxic compounds from the cell. TolC is also involved in import of colicin E1 into the cells. From Escherichia coli (strain K12).
   1691..1806    +  ncRNA          5S rRNA: Accession: RF00001 - 5S ribosomal RNA
   1810..1896    +  terminator     rrnB T1 terminator: Escherichia coli rrnB; transcription terminator T1 from the E. coli rrnB gene
   1988..2015    +  terminator     rrnB T2 terminator: transcription terminator T2 from the E. coli rrnB gene
   2034..2125    +  promoter       AmpR promoter: bla
   2126..2986    +  CDS            AmpR: β-lactamase; bla; confers resistance to ampicillin, carbenicillin, and related antibiotics
   3157..3745    +  rep_origin     ori: high-copy-number ColE1/pMB1/pBR322/pUC origin of replication
   3931..4071    -  misc_feature   bom: basis of mobility region from pBR322
   4173..4213    -  CDS            rop (fragment): Rop protein, which maintains plasmids at low copy number; rop
   4257..4334    +  promoter       lacIq promoter: lacI (mutant); In the lacIq allele, a single base change in the promoter boosts expression of the lacI gene about 10-fold.
   4335..5417    +  CDS            lacI: lac repressor; lacI; The lac repressor binds to the lac operator to inhibit transcription in E. coli. This inhibition can be relieved by adding lactose or isopropyl-β-D-thiogalactopyranoside (IPTG).
   5459..5476    +  promoter       tet promoter (fragment): E. coli promoter for tetracycline efflux protein gene
   5472..5573    -  CDS            yciV (fragment): RNAAM_ECOLI - Also known as trpH From Escherichia coli (strain K12).
>Addgene plasmid #155179 | pTrc99a-NoSS-TolC | addgene full sequence | sequence record 310524 | Addgene NGS Result
TTGACAATTAATCATCCGGCTCGTATAATGTGTGGAATTGTGAGCGGATAACAATTTCACACAGGAAACA
GACCATGAGGAAATTGCTCCCCATTCTTATCGGCCTGAGCCTTTCTGGGTTCAGTTCGTTGAGCCAGGCC
GAGAACCTGATGCAAGTTTATCAGCAAGCACGCCTTAGTAACCCGGAATTGCGTAAGTCTGCCGCCGATC
GTGATGCTGCCTTTGAAAAAATTAATGAAGCGCGCAGTCCATTACTGCCACAGCTAGGTTTAGGTGCAGA
TTACACCTATAGCAACGGCTACCGCGACGCGAACGGCATCAACTCTAACGCGACCAGTGCGTCCTTGCAG
TTAACTCAATCCATTTTTGATATGTCGAAATGGCGTGCGTTAACGCTGCAGGAAAAAGCAGCAGGGATTC
AGGACGTCACGTATCAGACCGATCAGCAAACCTTGATCCTCAACACCGCGACCGCTTATTTCAACGTGTT
GAATGCTATTGACGTTCTTTCCTATACACAGGCACAAAAAGAAGCGATCTACCGTCAATTAGATCAAACC
ACCCAACGTTTTAACGTGGGCCTGGTAGCGATCACCGACGTGCAGAACGCCCGCGCACAGTACGATACCG
TGCTGGCGAACGAAGTGACCGCACGTAATAACCTTGATAACGCGGTAGAGCAGCTGCGCCAGATCACCGG
TAACTACTATCCGGAACTGGCTGCGCTGAATGTCGAAAACTTTAAAACCGACAAACCACAGCCGGTTAAC
GCGCTGCTGAAAGAAGCCGAAAAACGCAACCTGTCGCTGTTACAGGCACGCTTGAGCCAGGACCTGGCGC
GCGAGCAAATTCGCCAGGCGCAGGATGGTCACTTACCGACTCTGGATTTAACGGCTTCTACCGGGATTTC
TGACACCTCTTATAGCGGTTCGAAAACCCGTGGTGCCGCTGGTACCCAGTATGACGATAGCAATATGGGC
CAGAACAAAGTTGGCCTGAGCTTCTCGCTGCCGATTTATCAGGGCGGAATGGTTAACTCGCAGGTGAAAC
AGGCACAGTACAACTTTGTCGGTGCCAGCGAGCAACTGGAAAGTGCCCATCGTAGCGTCGTGCAGACCGT
GCGTTCCTCCTTCAACAACATTAATGCATCTATCAGTAGCATTAACGCCTACAAACAAGCCGTAGTTTCC
GCTCAAAGCTCATTAGACGCGATGGAAGCGGGCTACTCGGTCGGTACGCGTACCATTGTTGATGTGTTGG
ATGCGACCACCACGTTGTACAACGCCAAGCAAGAGCTGGCGAATGCGCGTTATAACTACCTGATTAATCA
GCTGAATATTAAGTCAGCTCTGGGTACGTTGAACGAGCAGGATCTGCTGGCACTGAACAATGCGCTGAGC
AAACCGGTTTCCACTAATCCGGAAAACGTTGCACCGCAAACGCCGGAACAGAATGCTATTGCTGATGGTT
ATGCGCCTGATAGCCCGGCACCAGTCGTTCAGCAAACATCCGCACGCACTACCACCAGTAACGGTCATAA
CCCTTTCCGTAACTGATGACGACGACGGGGCTTCGGCCCCGTCTGAACGTAAGGCAACGTAAAGCTTGGC
TGTTTTGGCGGATGAGAGAAGATTTTCAGCCTGATACAGATTAAATCAGAACGCAGAAGCGGTCTGATAA
AACAGAATTTGCCTGGCGGCAGTAGCGCGGTGGTCCCACCTGACCCCATGCCGAACTCAGAAGTGAAACG
CCGTAGCGCCGATGGTAGTGTGGGGTCTCCCCATGCGAGAGTAGGGAACTGCCAGGCATCAAATAAAACG
AAAGGCTCAGTCGAAAGACTGGGCCTTTCGTTTTATCTGTTGTTTGTCGGTGAACGCTCTCCTGAGTAGG
ACAAATCCGCCGGGAGCGGATTTGAACGTTGCGAAGCAACGGCCCGGAGGGTGGCGGGCAGGACGCCCGC
CATAAACTGCCAGGCATCAAATTAAGCAGAAGGCCATCCTGACGGATGGCCTTTTTGCGTTTCTACAAAC
TCTTTTGTTTATTTTTCTAAATACATTCAAATATGTATCCGCTCATGAGACAATAACCCTGATAAATGCT
TCAATAATATTGAAAAAGGAAGAGTATGAGTATTCAACATTTCCGTGTCGCCCTTATTCCCTTTTTTGCG
GCATTTTGCCTTCCTGTTTTTGCTCACCCAGAAACGCTGGTGAAAGTAAAAGATGCTGAAGATCAGTTGG
GTGCACGAGTGGGTTACATCGAACTGGATCTCAACAGCGGTAAGATCCTTGAGAGTTTTCGCCCCGAAGA
ACGTTTTCCAATGATGAGCACTTTTAAAGTTCTGCTATGTGGCGCGGTATTATCCCGTGTTGACGCCGGG
CAAGAGCAACTCGGTCGCCGCATACACTATTCTCAGAATGACTTGGTTGAGTACTCACCAGTCACAGAAA
AGCATCTTACGGATGGCATGACAGTAAGAGAATTATGCAGTGCTGCCATAACCATGAGTGATAACACTGC
GGCCAACTTACTTCTGACAACGATCGGAGGACCGAAGGAGCTAACCGCTTTTTTGCACAACATGGGGGAT
CATGTAACTCGCCTTGATCGTTGGGAACCGGAGCTGAATGAAGCCATACCAAACGACGAGCGTGACACCA
CGATGCCTGTAGCAATGGCAACAACGTTGCGCAAACTATTAACTGGCGAACTACTTACTCTAGCTTCCCG
GCAACAATTAATAGACTGGATGGAGGCGGATAAAGTTGCAGGACCACTTCTGCGCTCGGCCCTTCCGGCT
GGCTGGTTTATTGCTGATAAATCTGGAGCCGGTGAGCGTGGGTCTCGCGGTATCATTGCAGCACTGGGGC
CAGATGGTAAGCCCTCCCGTATCGTAGTTATCTACACGACGGGGAGTCAGGCAACTATGGATGAACGAAA
TAGACAGATCGCTGAGATAGGTGCCTCACTGATTAAGCATTGGTAACTGTCAGACCAAGTTTACTCATAT
ATACTTTAGATTGATTTAAAACTTCATTTTTAATTTAAAAGGATCTAGGTGAAGATCCTTTTTGATAATC
TCATGACCAAAATCCCTTAACGTGAGTTTTCGTTCCACTGAGCGTCAGACCCCGTAGAAAAGATCAAAGG
ATCTTCTTGAGATCCTTTTTTTCTGCGCGTAATCTGCTGCTTGCAAACAAAAAAACCACCGCTACCAGCG
GTGGTTTGTTTGCCGGATCAAGAGCTACCAACTCTTTTTCCGAAGGTAACTGGCTTCAGCAGAGCGCAGA
TACCAAATACTGTCCTTCTAGTGTAGCCGTAGTTAGGCCACCACTTCAAGAACTCTGTAGCACCGCCTAC
ATACCTCGCTCTGCTAATCCTGTTACCAGTGGCTGCTGCCAGTGGCGATAAGTCGTGTCTTACCGGGTTG
GACTCAAGACGATAGTTACCGGATAAGGCGCAGCGGTCGGGCTGAACGGGGGGTTCGTGCACACAGCCCA
GCTTGGAGCGAACGACCTACACCGAACTGAGATACCTACAGCGTGAGCTATGAGAAAGCGCCACGCTTCC
CGAAGGGAGAAAGGCGGACAGGTATCCGGTAAGCGGCAGGGTCGGAACAGGAGAGCGCACGAGGGAGCTT
CCAGGGGGAAACGCCTGGTATCTTTATAGTCCTGTCGGGTTTCGCCACCTCTGACTTGAGCGTCGATTTT
TGTGATGCTCGTCAGGGGGGCGGAGCCTATGGAAAAACGCCAGCAACGCGGCCTTTTTACGGTTCCTGGC
CTTTTGCTGGCCTTTTGCTCACATGTTCTTTCCTGCGTTATCCCCTGATTCTGTGGATAACCGTATTACC
GCCTTTGAGTGAGCTGATACCGCTCGCCGCAGCCGAACGACCGAGCGCAGCGAGTCAGTGAGCGAGGAAG
CGGAAGAGCGCCTGATGCGGTATTTTCTCCTTACGCATCTGTGCGGTATTTCACACCGCATATGGTGCAC
TCTCAGTACAATCTGCTCTGATGCCGCATAGTTAAGCCAGTATACACTCCGCTATCGCTACGTGACTGGG
TCATGGCTGCGCCCCGACACCCGCCAACACCCGCTGACGCGCCCTGACGGGCTTGTCTGCTCCCGGCATC
CGCTTACAGACAAGCTGTGACCGTCTCCGGGAGCTGCATGTGTCAGAGGTTTTCACCGTCATCACCGAAA
CGCGCGAGGCAGCAGATCAATTCGCGCGCGAAGGCGAAGCGGCATGCATTTACGTTGACACCATCGAATG
GTGCAAAACCTTTCGCGGTATGGCATGATAGCGCCCGGAAGAGAGTCAATTCAGGGTGGTGAATGTGAAA
CCAGTAACGTTATACGATGTCGCAGAGTATGCCGGTGTCTCTTATCAGACCGTTTCCCGCGTGGTGAACC
AGGCCAGCCACGTTTCTGCGAAAACGCGGGAAAAAGTGGAAGCGGCGATGGCGGAGCTGAATTACATTCC
CAACCGCGTGGCACAACAACTGGCGGGCAAACAGTCGTTGCTGATTGGCGTTGCCACCTCCAGTCTGGCC
CTGCACGCGCCGTCGCAAATTGTCGCGGCGATTAAATCTCGCGCCGATCAACTGGGTGCCAGCGTGGTGG
TGTCGATGGTAGAACGAAGCGGCGTCGAAGCCTGTAAAGCGGCGGTGCACAATCTTCTCGCGCAACGCGT
CAGTGGGCTGATCATTAACTATCCGCTGGATGACCAGGATGCCATTGCTGTGGAAGCTGCCTGCACTAAT
GTTCCGGCGTTATTTCTTGATGTCTCTGACCAGACACCCATCAACAGTATTATTTTCTCCCATGAAGACG
GTACGCGACTGGGCGTGGAGCATCTGGTCGCATTGGGTCACCAGCAAATCGCGCTGTTAGCGGGCCCATT
AAGTTCTGTCTCGGCGCGTCTGCGTCTGGCTGGCTGGCATAAATATCTCACTCGCAATCAAATTCAGCCG
ATAGCGGAACGGGAAGGCGACTGGAGTGCCATGTCCGGTTTTCAACAAACCATGCAAATGCTGAATGAGG
GCATCGTTCCCACTGCGATGCTGGTTGCCAACGATCAGATGGCGCTGGGCGCAATGCGCGCCATTACCGA
GTCCGGGCTGCGCGTTGGTGCGGATATCTCGGTAGTGGGATACGACGATACCGAAGACAGCTCATGTTAT
ATCCCGCCGTTAACCACCATCAAACAGGATTTTCGCCTGCTGGGGCAAACCAGCGTGGACCGCTTGCTGC
AACTCTCTCAGGGCCAGGCGGTGAAGGGCAATCAGCTGTTGCCCGTCTCACTGGTGAAAAGAAAAACCAC
CCTGGCGCCCAATACGCAAACCGCCTCTCCCCGCGCGTTGGCCGATTCATTAATGCAGCTGGCACGACAG
GTTTCCCGACTGGAAAGCGGGCAGTGAGCGCAACGCAATTAATGTAAGTTAGCGCGAATTGATCTGGTTT
GACAGCTTATCATCGACTGCACGGTGCACCAATGCTTCTGGCGTCAGGCAGCCATCGGAAGCTGTGGTAT
GGCTGTGCAGGTCGTAAATCACTGCATAATTCGTGTCGCTCAAGGCGCACTCCCGTTCTGGATAATGTTT
TTTGCGCCGACATCATAACGGTTCTGGCAAATATTCTGAAATGAGCTG
